Addgene plasmid #189869: pCAG-GST-SLC-FNIP2
Purpose: Mammalian expression of SLC38A9 N-terminus and FNIP2 fusion protein
Depositing lab: James Hurley. Depositing organization: University of California, Berkeley. Publication: Structural basis for FLCN RagC GAP activation in MiT-TFE substrate-selective mTORC1 regulation. Jansen RM, Peruzzo R, Fromm SA, Yokom AL, Zoncu R, Hurley JH. Sci Adv. 2022 Sep 16;8(37):eadd2926. doi: 10.1126/sciadv.add2926. Epub 2022 Sep 14. PubMed 36103527.
Backbone
  Vector backbone: pCAG
  Backbone size w/o insert (bp): 4827
  Total vector size (bp): 9275
  Vector type: Mammalian Expression
Growth in bacteria
  Bacterial resistance: Ampicillin, 100 μg/mL
  Growth temperature: 37°C
  Growth strain: DH5alpha
  Copy number: Unknown
Gene/Insert
  Gene/Insert name: SLC38A9 N-Termius and FNIP2 fusion protein
  Species: H. sapiens (human)
  Insert size (bp): 4449
  Mutation: SLC38A9 residues 1-119, 10-residue GS linker
  GenBank ID: NM_173514 NM_020840
  Tag / fusion protein: GST (N terminal on insert)
  Entrez Gene: SLC38A9 (a.k.a. SNAT9, URLC11); FNIP2 (a.k.a. FNIPL, MAPO1)
  Cloning method: Gibson Cloning
  Sequencing primers: 5′ CCG AAA ACC TGT ATT TTC AGG GTG GTA C; 3′ GCA GGG TGG GGG CCA TGG TAC CGG AGC CGC TCC CTG ATC CGG AGC CAG ACC CGG ATG TGT TTT TTC CAT ACC C
Terms and licenses: Academic/Nonprofit Terms; Industry Terms: Not Available to Industry
How to cite: pCAG-GST-SLC-FNIP2 was a gift from James Hurley (Addgene plasmid # 189869 ; http://n2t.net/addgene:189869 ; RRID:Addgene_189869)
