[The description below was written by a language model from this plasmid's Addgene catalogue record and pLannotate feature annotations shown in this document.]
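Description:
pCAG-GST-SLC-FNIP2 is a 9,275 bp mammalian expression plasmid built on the pCAG backbone. It is propagated in E. coli through a high-copy ColE1/pUC-type origin and selected with ampicillin via the β-lactamase gene and its native promoter. Expression in mammalian cells is driven by the composite CAG promoter, annotated here as the CMV immediate-early enhancer, the chicken β-actin promoter and a chimeric chicken β-actin/rabbit β-globin intron. This arrangement gives strong constitutive transcription in many cell types. Transcripts terminate at a rabbit β-globin polyadenylation signal. The short "HBB" fragment annotated just downstream of the coding region most likely reflects β-globin-derived 3′ sequence from the backbone rather than part of the fusion protein. The backbone also carries an SV40 origin of replication, an SV40 poly(A) signal, and remnants of lac promoter/operator and lacI sequence. No mammalian selection marker is annotated.

The insert is a single human fusion open reading frame assembled by Gibson cloning. It begins with an N-terminal Schistosoma japonicum glutathione S-transferase (GST) tag, followed by a TEV protease cleavage site. Next come residues 1–119 of the SLC38A9 N-terminus, a 10-residue glycine-serine linker, and FNIP2. The GST tag allows affinity capture on glutathione resin, and the TEV site allows the tag to be removed afterwards. The flexible linker tethers the SLC38A9 N-terminal region to FNIP2 as one polypeptide. The stated purpose is mammalian expression of this fusion protein. The associated publication concerns the structural basis of FLCN RagC GAP activation in mTORC1 regulation, which suggests the construct was used to produce recombinant protein for structural and biochemical work.
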