Features (pLannotate 1.2.2; 20 found; start..end, strand, type, name):
      5..384     +  enhancer       CMV enhancer: human cytomegalovirus immediate early enhancer
    386..662     +  promoter       chicken β-actin promoter: No description available
    663..1679    +  intron         chimeric intron: chimera between introns from chicken β-actin and rabbit β-globin
   1765..2416    +  CDS            GST (fragment): glutathione S-transferase from Schistosoma japonicum
   2443..2462    +  CDS            TEV site (fragment): tobacco etch virus (TEV) protease recognition and cleavage site
   2470..2826    +  CDS            SLC38A9 (fragment): S38A9_HUMAN - Also known as URLC11 From Homo sapiens (Human).
   2863..6204    +  CDS            FNIP2: FNIP2_HUMAN - Also known as FNIPL From Homo sapiens (Human).
   6214..6291    +  CDS            HBB (fragment): HBB_PONPY - Experimental evidence at transcript level: Swiss-Prot protein existence level 2. Involved in oxygen transport from the lung to the various peripheral tissues. From Pongo pygmaeus (Bornean orangutan).
   6362..6417    +  polyA_signal   β-globin poly(A) signal: rabbit β-globin polyadenylation signal (Gil and Proudfoot, 1987)
   6802..6818    -  protein_bind   lac operator: The lac repressor binds to the lac operator to inhibit transcription in E. coli. This inhibition can be relieved by adding lactose or isopropyl-β-D-thiogalactopyranoside (IPTG). lac repressor encoded by lacI
   6826..6856    -  promoter       lac promoter: promoter for the E. coli lac operon
   6871..6892    -  protein_bind   CAP binding site: CAP binding activates transcription in the presence of cAMP. E. coli catabolite activator protein
   6905..6944    -  CDS            lacI (fragment): lac repressor; lacI; The lac repressor binds to the lac operator to inhibit transcription in E. coli. This inhibition can be relieved by adding lactose or isopropyl-β-D-thiogalactopyranoside (IPTG).
   6951..6973    +  promoter       SV40 promoter (fragment): SV40 enhancer and early promoter
   6997..7132    +  rep_origin     SV40 ori: SV40 origin of replication
   7152..7286    +  polyA_signal   SV40 poly(A) signal: SV40 polyadenylation signal
   7288..7342    -  CDS            lacI (fragment): lac repressor; lacI; The lac repressor binds to the lac operator to inhibit transcription in E. coli. This inhibition can be relieved by adding lactose or isopropyl-β-D-thiogalactopyranoside (IPTG).
   7525..8113    -  rep_origin     ori: high-copy-number ColE1/pMB1/pBR322/pUC origin of replication
   8284..9144    -  CDS            AmpR: β-lactamase; bla; confers resistance to ampicillin, carbenicillin, and related antibiotics
   9145..9249    -  promoter       AmpR promoter: bla
>Addgene plasmid #189869 | pCAG-GST-SLC-FNIP2 | addgene full sequence | sequence record 371455 | Addgene NGS Result
GGTCGACATTGATTATTGACTAGTTATTAATAGTAATCAATTACGGGGTCATTAGTTCATAGCCCATATA
TGGAGTTCCGCGTTACATAACTTACGGTAAATGGCCCGCCTGGCTGACCGCCCAACGACCCCCGCCCATT
GACGTCAATAATGACGTATGTTCCCATAGTAACGCCAATAGGGACTTTCCATTGACGTCAATGGGTGGAG
TATTTACGGTAAACTGCCCACTTGGCAGTACATCAAGTGTATCATATGCCAAGTACGCCCCCTATTGACG
TCAATGACGGTAAATGGCCCGCCTGGCATTATGCCCAGTACATGACCTTATGGGACTTTCCTACTTGGCA
GTACATCTACGTATTAGTCATCGCTATTACCATGGTCGAGGTGAGCCCCACGTTCTGCTTCACTCTCCCC
ATCTCCCCCCCCTCCCCACCCCCAATTTTGTATTTATTTATTTTTTAATTATTTTGTGCAGCGATGGGGG
CGGGGGGGGGGGGGGGGCGCGCGCAGGGGGGGGGGGGGGGGGGGGGGGGGGGGGGGGGGGGGGGCGGRGA
GGTGCGGCGGCAGCCAATCAGAGCGGCGCGCTCCGAAAGTTTCCTTTTATGGCGAGGCGGCGGCGGCGGC
GGCCCTATAAAAAGCGAAGCGCGCGGCGGGCGGGAGTCGCTGCGCGCTGCCTTCGCCCCGTGCCCCGCTC
CGCCGCCGCCTCGCGCCGCCCGCCCCGGCTCTGACTGACCGCGTTACTCCCACAGGTGAGCGGGCGGGAC
GGCCCTTCTCCTCCGGGCTGTAATTAGCGCTTGGTTTAATGACGGCTTGTTTCTTTTCTGTGGCTGCGTG
AAAGCCTTGAGGGGCTCCGGGAGGGCCCTTTGTGCGGGGGGAGCGGCTCGGGGGGTGCGTGCGTGTGTGT
GTGCGTGGGGAGCGCCGCGTGCGGCTCCGCGCTGCCCGGCGGCTGTGAGCGCTGCGGGCGCGGCGCGGGG
CTTTGTGCGCTCCGCAGTGTGCGCGAGGGGAGCGCGGCCGGGGGCGGTGCCCCGCGGTGCGGGGGGGGCT
GCGAGGGGAACAAAGGCTGCGTGCGGGGTGTGTGCGTGGGGGGGTGAGCAGGGGGTGTGGGCGCGTCGGT
CGGGCTGCAACCCCCCCTGCACCCCCCTCCCCGAGTTGCTGAGCACGGCCCGGCTTCGGGTGCGGGGCTC
CGTACGGGGCGTGGCGCGGGGCTCGCCGTGCCGGGCGGGGGGTGGCGGCAGGTGGGGGTGCCGGGCGGGG
CGGGGCCGCCTCGGGCCGGGGRGGGCTCGGGGGAGGGGCGCGGCGGCCCCCGGAGCGCCGGCGGCTGTCG
AGGCGCGGCGAGCCGCAGCCATTGCCTTTTATGGTAATCGTGCGAGAGGGCGCAGGGACTTCCTTTGTCC
CAAATCTGTGCGGAGCCGAAATCTGGGAGGCGCCGCCGCACCCCCTCTAGCGGGCGCGGGGCGAAGCGGT
GCGGCGCCGGCAGGAAGGAAATGGGCGGGGAGGGCCTTCGTGCGTCGCCGCGCCGCCGTCCCCTTCTCCC
TCTCCAGCCTCGGGGCTGTCCGCGGGGGGACGGCTGCCTTCGGGGGGGACGGGGCAGGGCGGGGTTCGGC
TTCTGGCGTGTGACCGGCGGCTCTAGAGCCTCTGCTAACCATGTTCATGCCTTCTTCTTTTTCCTACAGC
TCCTGGGCAACGTGCTGGTTATTGTGCTGTCTCATCATTTTGGCAAAGAATTCCTCGATCGACGGTATCG
ATGCCACCATGGCATCCCCTATACTAGGTTATTGGAAAATTAAGGGCCTTGTGCAACCCACTCGACTTCT
TTTGGAATATCTTGAAGAAAAATATGAAGAGCATTTGTATGAGCGCGATGAAGGTGATAAATGGCGAAAC
AAAAAGTTTGAATTGGGTTTGGAGTTTCCCAATCTTCCTTATTATATTGATGGTGATGTTAAATTAACAC
AGTCTATGGCCATCATACGTTATATAGCTGACAAGCACAACATGTTGGGTGGTTGTCCAAAAGAGCGTGC
AGAGATTTCAATGCTTGAAGGAGCGGTTTTGGATATTAGATACGGTGTTTCGAGAATTGCATATAGTAAA
GACTTTGAAACTCTCAAAGTTGATTTTCTTAGCAAGCTACCTGAAATGCTGAAAATGTTCGAAGATCGTT
TATGTCATAAAACATATTTAAATGGTGATCATGTAACCCATCCTGACTTCATGTTGTATGACGCTCTTGA
TGTTGTTTTATACATGGACCCAATGTGCCTGGATGCGTTCCCAAAATTAGTTTGTTTTAAAAAACGTATT
GAAGCTATCCCACAAATTGATAAGTACTTGAAATCCAGCAAGTATATAGCATGGCCTTTGCAGGGCTGGC
AAGCCACGTTTGGTGGTGGCGACCATCCTCCAAAATCGGATGATTACGATATCCCAACGACCGAAAACCT
GTATTTTCAGGGTGGTACCATGGCTAACATGAACAGTGACTCAAGACATCTGGGAACAAGCGAGGTGGAC
CACGAGCGGGACCCTGGCCCTATGAACATTCAGTTTGAGCCCTCCGACCTGCGGTCTAAGAGACCCTTCT
GCATCGAACCTACCAACATTGTGAACGTCAATCACGTGATCCAGAGGGTCAGTGATCATGCATCAGCCAT
GAATAAGCGAATTCACTACTATTCCCGGCTGACCACACCCGCTGACAAAGCACTGATCGCCCCTGATCAT
GTGGTCCCAGCACCCGAGGAATGTTACGTGTATAGCCCTCTGGGATCCGCCTACAAGCTGCAGAGCTACA
CCGAGGGGTATGGAAAAAACACATCCGGGTCTGGCTCCGGATCAGGGAGCGGCTCCGGTACCATGGCCCC
CACCCTGCTGCAGAAGCTGTTTAATAAGAGAGGCAGCTCCGGCAGCAGCGCCGCCGCCAGCGCCCAGGGC
AGGGCCCCTAAGGAGGGCCCAGCCTTTTCCTGGTCTTGCAGCGAGTTCGACCTGAACGAGATCCGCCTGA
TCGTGTACCAGGACTGTGATCGGAGAGGCCGGCAGGTGCTGTTCGACAGCAAGGCCGTGCAGAAGATCGA
GGAGGTGACCGCCCAGAAGACAGAGGATGTGCCTATCAAGATCTCCGCCAAGTGCTGTCAGGGCTCCTCT
AGCGTGTCCTCTAGCTCCTCTAGCTCCATCTCTAGCCACTCCTCTAGCGGAGGCTCCTCTCACCACGCAA
AGGAGCAGCTGCCCAAGTACCAGTATACAAGACCTGCCAGCGATGTGAACATGCTGGGCGAGATGATGTT
TGGCTCTGTGGCCATGAGCTACAAGGGCTCCACCCTGAAGATCCACTATATCCGCTCCCCCCCTCAGCTG
ATGATCTCTAAGGTGTTTAGCGCCCGGATGGGCTCCTTCTGCGGCTCTACAAACAATCTGCAGGACAGCT
TCGAGTACATCAATCAGGACCCCAACCTGGGCAAGCTGAACACCAATCAGAACTCCCTGGGCCCTTGTAG
GACCGGCTCCAATCTGGCCCACTCTACACCCGTGGACATGCCTTCTAGGGGCCAGAACGAGGACAGGGAT
AGCGGAATCGCCCGGTCCGCCTCTCTGAGCTCCCTGCTGATCACACCATTTCCCAGCCCTTCTAGCTCCA
CCTCTAGCTCCTCTAGCTATCAGAGGCGCTGGCTGAGAAGCCAGACCACATCCCTGGAGAATGGCATCAT
CCCCCGGAGATCTACCGACGAGACATTCAGCCTGGCCGAGGAGACATGCTCCTCTAACCCTGCTATGGTG
CGGCGCAAGAAGATCGCCATCTCTATCATCTTTAGCCTGTGCGAGAAGGAGGAGGCCCAGAGGAATTTCC
AGGATTTCTTTTTCAGCCACTTTCCCCTGTTCGAGTCCCACATGAACAGACTGAAGTCTGCCATCGAGAA
GGCCATGATCTCCTGCAGGAAGATCGCCGAGAGCTCCCTGAGAGTGCAGTTTTACGTGTCTAGGCTGATG
GAGGCCCTGGGCGAGTTCAGAGGCACCATCTGGAATCTGTATTCTGTGCCAAGGATCGCCGAGCCCGTGT
GGCTGACCATGATGAGCGGCACACTGGAGAAGAACCAGCTGTGCCAGCGGTTCCTGAAGGAGTTCACACT
GCTGATCGAGCAGATCAATAAGAACCAGTTTTTCGCCGCCCTGCTGACCGCCGTGCTGACATACCACCTG
GCCTGGGTGCCAACCGTGATGCCCGTGGACCACCCACCCATCAAGGCCTTTAGCGAGAAGCGGACAAGCC
AGTCCGTGAATATGCTGGCCAAGACCCACCCATACAACCCACTGTGGGCACAGCTGGGCGACCTGTATGG
AGCAATCGGCTCCCCTGTGCGGCTGACCAGAACAGTGGTGGTGGGCAAGCAGAAGGATCTGGTGCAGCGC
ATCCTGTACGTGCTGACATATTTCCTGCGGTGCAGCGAGCTGCAGGAGAATCAGCTGACCTGGTCCGGAA
ACCACGGCGAGGGCGATCAGGTGCTGAATGGCTCCAAGATCATCACCGCCCTGGAGAAGGGCGAGGTGGA
GGAGTCTGAGTATGTGGTCATCACAGTGAGAAATGAGCCAGCCCTGGTGCCTCCAATCCTGCCACCTACC
GCAGCAGAGAGGCACAACCCCTGGCCCACAGGCTTTCCTGAGTGCCCAGAGGGCACCGACAGCCGCGATC
TGGGCCTGAAGCCAGACAAGGAGGCCAACAGACGGCCCGAGCAGGGCTCCGAGGCCTGCTCTGCCGGATG
TCTGGGACCTGCCTCCGATGCCTCTTGGAAGCCACAGAATGCCTTCTGTGGCGACGAGAAGAACAAGGAG
GCACCACAGGATGGCTCTAGCCGGCTGCCTTCCTGCGAGGTGCTGGGAGCCGGCATGAAGATGGACCAGC
AGGCCGTGTGCGAGCTGCTGAAGGTGGAGATGCCTACAAGGCTGCCAGACCGCAGCGTGGCATGGCCTTG
CCCAGATAGGCACCTGCGCGAGAAGCCTTCCCTGGAGAAGGTGACCTTTCAGATCGGCAGCTTCGCCTCC
CCAGAGTCTGATTTTGAGAGCCGCATGAAGAAGATGGAGGAGCGGGTGAAGGCCTGTGGCCCAAGCCTGG
AGGCCTCCGAGGCAGCAGACGTGGCACAGGACCCCCAGGTGTCTCGCAGCCCCTTTAAGCCTGGCTTCCA
GGAGAACGTGTGCTGTCCACAGAACCGGCTGAGCGAGGGCGACGAGGGAGAGTCCGATAAGGGCTTCGCC
GAGGACCGGGGCAGCAGAAACGACATGGCCGCCGATATCGCCGGCCAGCTGTCCCACGCCGCCGATCTGG
GCACCGCCTCTCACGGCGCAGGAGGCACAGGCGGCAGGCGCCTGGAGGCAACCCGGGGCCTGTACGTGAA
GGCAGCCGAGGGACCAGTGCTGGAGCCAGTGGCACCACGGTGCGTGCAGAGAGGACCAGGCCTGGTGGCA
GGAGCAAATATCCCCTGTGGCGACGATAATAAGAAGGCCAACTTTAGAACCGAGGGCGACATCCCCAGGA
ACGAGTCCTCTGACAGCGCCCTGGGCGATTCCGACGATGAGGCCTGCGCCTCTGCCATGCTGGACCTGGG
CCACGGCGGCGATCGCACAGGAGGCAGCCTGGAGGTGGAGCTGCCACTGCCTCGGTCCCAGTCTATCAGC
ACCCAGAATGTGAGGAACTTCGGCCGCAGCCTGCTGGCCGGATACTGCCCCACATATATGCCTGACCTGG
TGCTGCACGGCACCGGCTCCGATGAGAAGCTGAAGCAGTGTCTGGTGGCCGACCTGGTGCACACAGTGCA
CCACCCTGTGCTGGATGAGCCAATCGCCGAGGCCGTGTGCATCATCGCCGACACCGATAAGTGGTCCGTG
CAGGTGGCCACCTCTCAGAGAAAGGTGACAGACAATATGAAGCTGGGCCAGGATGTGCTGGTGAGCTCCC
AGGTGTCTAGCCTGCTGCAGAGCATCCTGCAGCTGTACAAGCTGCACCTGCCCGCCGACTTCTGTATCAT
GCACCTGGAGGATAGGCTGCAGGAGATGTACCTGAAGTCTAAGATGCTGAGCGAGTATCTGCGGGGCCAC
ACCAGAGTGCACGTGAAGGAGCTGGGCGTGGTGCTGGGCATCGAGTCCAACGACCTGCCTCTGCTGACCG
CCATCGCCAGCACACACTCCCCATATGTGGCCCAGATCCTGCTGTAACTCGAGGAATTCACTCCTCAGGT
GCAGGCTGCCTATCAGAAGGTGGTGGCTGGTGTGGCCAATGCCCTGGCTCACAAATACCACTGAGATCTT
TTTCCCTCTGCCAAAAATTATGGGGACATCATGAAGCCCCTTGAGCATCTGACTTCTGGCTAATAAAGGA
AATTTATTTTCATTGCAATAGTGTGTTGGAATTTTTTGTGTCTCTCACTCGGAAGGACATATGGGAGGGC
AAATCATTTAAAACATCAGAATGAGTATTTGGTTTAGAGTTTGGCAACATATGCCCATATGCTGGCTGCC
ATGAACAAAGGTTGGCTATAAAGAGGTCATCAGTATATGAAACAGCCCCCTGCTGTCCATTCCTTATTCC
ATAGAAAAGCCTTGACTTGAGGTTAGATTTTTTTTATATTTTGTTTTGTGTTATTTTTTTCTTTAACATC
CCTAAAATTTTCCTTACATGTTTTACTAGCCAGATTTTTCCTCCTCTCCTGACTACTCCCAGTCATAGCT
GTCCCTCTTCTCTTATGGAGATCCCTCGACCTGCAGCCCAAGCTTGGCGTAATCATGGTCATAGCTGTTT
CCTGTGTGAAATTGTTATCCGCTCACAATTCCACACAACATACGAGCCGGAAGCATAAAGTGTAAAGCCT
GGGGTGCCTAATGAGTGAGCTAACTCACATTAATTGCGTTGCGCTCACTGCCCGCTTTCCAGTCGGGAAA
CCTGTCGTGCCAGCGGATCCGCATCTCAATTAGTCAGCAACCATAGTCCCGCCCCTAACTCCGCCCATCC
CGCCCCTAACTCCGCCCAGTTCCGCCCATTCTCCGCCCCATGGCTGACTAATTTTTTTTATTTATGCAGA
GGCCGAGGCCGCCTCGGCCTCTGAGCTATTCCAGAAGTAGTGAGGAGGCTTTTTTGGAGGCCTAGGCTTT
TGCAAAAAGCTAACTTGTTTATTGCAGCTTATAATGGTTACAAATAAAGCAATAGCATCACAAATTTCAC
AAATAAAGCATTTTTTTCACTGCATTCTAGTTGTGGTTTGTCCAAACTCATCAATGTATCTTATCATGTC
TGGATCCGCTGCATTAATGAATCGGCCAACGCGCGGGGAGAGGCGGTTTGCGTATTGGGCGCTCTTCCGC
TTCCTCGCTCACTGACTCGCTGCGCTCGGTCGTTCGGCTGCGGCGAGCGGTATCAGCTCACTCAAAGGCG
GTAATACGGTTATCCACAGAATCAGGGGATAACGCAGGAAAGAACATGTGAGCAAAAGGCCAGCAAAAGG
CCAGGAACCGTAAAAAGGCCGCGTTGCTGGCGTTTTTCCATAGGCTCCGCCCCCCTGACGAGCATCACAA
AAATCGACGCTCAAGTCAGAGGTGGCGAAACCCGACAGGACTATAAAGATACCAGGCGTTTCCCCCTGGA
AGCTCCCTCGTGCGCTCTCCTGTTCCGACCCTGCCGCTTACCGGATACCTGTCCGCCTTTCTCCCTTCGG
GAAGCGTGGCGCTTTCTCATAGCTCACGCTGTAGGTATCTCAGTTCGGTGTAGGTCGTTCGCTCCAAGCT
GGGCTGTGTGCACGAACCCCCCGTTCAGCCCGACCGCTGCGCCTTATCCGGTAACTATCGTCTTGAGTCC
AACCCGGTAAGACACGACTTATCGCCACTGGCAGCAGCCACTGGTAACAGGATTAGCAGAGCGAGGTATG
TAGGCGGTGCTACAGAGTTCTTGAAGTGGTGGCCTAACTACGGCTACACTAGAAGAACAGTATTTGGTAT
CTGCGCTCTGCTGAAGCCAGTTACCTTCGGAAAAAGAGTTGGTAGCTCTTGATCCGGCAAACAAACCACC
GCTGGTAGCGGTGGTTTTTTTGTTTGCAAGCAGCAGATTACGCGCAGAAAAAAAGGATCTCAAGAAGATC
CTTTGATCTTTTCTACGGGGTCTGACGCTCAGTGGAACGAAAACTCACGTTAAGGGATTTTGGTCATGAG
ATTATCAAAAAGGATCTTCACCTAGATCCTTTTAAATTAAAAATGAAGTTTTAAATCAATCTAAAGTATA
TATGAGTAAACTTGGTCTGACAGTTACCAATGCTTAATCAGTGAGGCACCTATCTCAGCGATCTGTCTAT
TTCGTTCATCCATAGTTGCCTGACTCCCCGTCGTGTAGATAACTACGATACGGGAGGGCTTACCATCTGG
CCCCAGTGCTGCAATGATACCGCGAGACCCACGCTCACCGGCTCCAGATTTATCAGCAATAAACCAGCCA
GCCGGAAGGGCCGAGCGCAGAAGTGGTCCTGCAACTTTATCCGCCTCCATCCAGTCTATTAATTGTTGCC
GGGAAGCTAGAGTAAGTAGTTCGCCAGTTAATAGTTTGCGCAACGTTGTTGCCATTGCTACAGGCATCGT
GGTGTCACGCTCGTCGTTTGGTATGGCTTCATTCAGCTCCGGTTCCCAACGATCAAGGCGAGTTACATGA
TCCCCCATGTTGTGCAAAAAAGCGGTTAGCTCCTTCGGTCCTCCGATCGTTGTCAGAAGTAAGTTGGCCG
CAGTGTTATCACTCATGGTTATGGCAGCACTGCATAATTCTCTTACTGTCATGCCATCCGTAAGATGCTT
TTCTGTGACTGGTGAGTACTCAACCAAGTCATTCTGAGAATAGTGTATGCGGCGACCGAGTTGCTCTTGC
CCGGCGTCAATACGGGATAATACCGCGCCACATAGCAGAACTTTAAAAGTGCTCATCATTGGAAAACGTT
CTTCGGGGCGAAAACTCTCAAGGATCTTACCGCTGTTGAGATCCAGTTCGATGTAACCCACTCGTGCACC
CAACTGATCTTCAGCATCTTTTACTTTCACCAGCGTTTCTGGGTGAGCAAAAACAGGAAGGCAAAATGCC
GCAAAAAAGGGAATAAGGGCGACACGGAAATGTTGAATACTCATACTCTTCCTTTTTCAATATTATTGAA
GCATTTATCAGGGTTATTGTCTCATGAGCGGATACATATTTGAATGTATTTAGAAAAATAAACAAATAGG
GGTTCCGCGCACATTTCCCCGAAAAGTGCCACCTG
